>Addgene plasmid #41194 | TAL3020 | depositor partial sequence | sequence record 54833 | TAL3020 sequence 2430 bps
TCTAGAGCTAGCACCATGGACTACAAAGACCATGACGGTGATTATAAAGATCATGACATCGATTACAAGG
ATGACGATGACAAGATGGCCCCCAAGAAGAAGAGGAAGGTGGGCATTCACCGCGGGGTACCTATGGTGGA
CTTGAGGACACTCGGTTATTCGCAACAGCAACAGGAGAAAATCAAGCCTAAGGTCAGGAGCACCGTCGCG
CAACACCACGAGGCGCTTGTGGGGCATGGCTTCACTCATGCGCATATTGTCGCGCTTTCACAGCACCCTG
CGGCGCTTGGGACGGTGGCTGTCAAATACCAAGATATGATTGCGGCCCTGCCCGAAGCCACGCACGAGGC
AATTGTAGGGGTCGGTAAACAGTGGTCGGGAGCGCGAGCACTTGAGGCGCTGCTGACTGTGGCGGGTGAG
CTTAGGGGGCCTCCGCTCCAGCTCGACACCGGGCAGCTGCTGAAGATCGCGAAGAGAGGGGGAGTAACAG
CGGTAGAGGCAGTGCACGCCTGGCGCAATGCGCTCACCGGGGCCCCCTTGAACCTGACCCCAGACCAGGT
AGTCGCAATCGCGAACAATAATGGGGGAAAGCAAGCCCTGGAAACCGTGCAAAGGTTGTTGCCGGTCCTT
TGTCAAGACCACGGCCTTACACCGGAGCAAGTCGTGGCCATTGCAAGCAACATCGGTGGCAAACAGGCTC
TTGAGACGGTTCAGAGACTTCTCCCAGTTCTCTGTCAAGCCCACGGGCTGACTCCCGATCAAGTTGTAGC
GATTGCGTCCAACGGTGGAGGGAAACAAGCATTGGAGACTGTCCAACGGCTCCTTCCCGTGTTGTGTCAA
GCCCACGGTTTGACGCCTGCACAAGTGGTCGCCATCGCCAGCCATGATGGCGGTAAGCAGGCGCTGGAAA
CAGTACAGCGCCTGCTGCCTGTACTGTGCCAGGATCATGGACTGACCCCAGACCAGGTAGTCGCAATCGC
GTCAAACGGAGGGGGAAAGCAAGCCCTGGAAACCGTGCAAAGGTTGTTGCCGGTCCTTTGTCAAGACCAC
GGCCTTACACCGGAGCAAGTCGTGGCCATTGCAAATAATAACGGTGGCAAACAGGCTCTTGAGACGGTTC
AGAGACTTCTCCCAGTTCTCTGTCAAGCCCACGGGCTGACTCCCGATCAAGTTGTAGCGATTGCGAATAA
CAATGGAGGGAAACAAGCATTGGAGACTGTCCAACGGCTCCTTCCCGTGTTGTGTCAAGCCCACGGTTTG
ACGCCTGCACAAGTGGTCGCCATCGCCTCCAATATTGGCGGTAAGCAGGCGCTGGAAACAGTACAGCGCC
TGCTGCCTGTACTGTGCCAGGATCATGGACTGACCCCAGACCAGGTAGTCGCAATCGCGTCAAACGGAGG
GGGAAAGCAAGCCCTGGAAACCGTGCAAAGGTTGTTGCCGGTCCTTTGTCAAGACCACGGCCTTACACCG
GAGCAAGTCGTGGCCATTGCATCCCACGACGGTGGCAAACAGGCTCTTGAGACGGTTCAGAGACTTCTCC
CAGTTCTCTGTCAAGCCCACGGGCTGACTCCCGATCAAGTTGTAGCGATTGCGTCGCATGACGGAGGGAA
ACAAGCATTGGAGACTGTCCAACGGCTCCTTCCCGTGTTGTGTCAAGCCCACGGTTTGACGCCTGCACAA
GTGGTCGCCATCGCCTCGAATGGCGGCGGTAAGCAGGCGCTGGAAACAGTACAGCGCCTGCTGCCTGTAC
TGTGCCAGGATCATGGACTGACCCCAGACCAGGTAGTCGCAATCGCGTCGAACATTGGGGGAAAGCAAGC
CCTGGAAACCGTGCAAAGGTTGTTGCCGGTCCTTTGTCAAGACCACGGCCTTACACCGGAGCAAGTCGTG
GCCATTGCAAGCAACATCGGTGGCAAACAGGCTCTTGAGACGGTTCAGAGACTTCTCCCAGTTCTCTGTC
AAGCCCACGGGCTGACTCCCGATCAAGTTGTAGCGATTGCGTCGCATGACGGAGGGAAACAAGCATTGGA
GACTGTCCAACGGCTCCTTCCCGTGTTGTGTCAAGCCCACGGTTTGACGCCTGCACAAGTGGTCGCCATC
GCCTCCAATATTGGCGGTAAGCAGGCGCTGGAAACAGTACAGCGCCTGCTGCCTGTACTGTGCCAGGATC
ATGGACTGACACCCGAACAGGTGGTCGCCATTGCTTCTAACATCGGAGGACGGCCAGCCTTGGAGTCCAT
CGTAGCCCAATTGTCCAGGCCCGATCCCGCGTTGGCTGCGTTAACGAATGACCATCTGGTGGCGTTGGCA
TGTCTTGGTGGACGACCCGCGCTCGATGCAGTCAAAAAGGGTCTGCCTCATGCTCCCGCATTGATCAAAA
GAACCAACCGGCGGATTCCCGAGAGAACTTCCCATCGAGTCGCGGGATCC
