>Addgene plasmid #41194 | TAL3020 | addgene partial sequence | sequence record 56008 | JDS-TALEN-F 5'-TAGGGGTCGGTAAACAGTGG-3'
CTGCTGACTGTGGCGGGTGAGCTTAGGGGGCCTCCGCTCCAGCTCGACACCGGGCAGCTGCTGAAGATCG
CGAAGAGAGGGGGAGTAACAGCGGTAGAGGCAGTGCACGCCTGGCGCAATGCGCTCACCGGGGCCCCCTT
GAACCTGACCCCAGACCAGGTAGTCGCAATCGCGAACAATAATGGGGGAAAGCAAGCCCTGGAAACCGTG
CAAAGGTTGTTGCCGGTCCTTTGTCAAGACCACGGCCTTACACCGGAGCAAGTCGTGGCCATTGCAAGCA
ACATCGGTGGCAAACAGGCTCTTGAGACGGTTCAGAGACTTCTCCCAGTTCTCTGTCAAGCCCACGGGCT
GACTCCCGATCAAGTTGTAGCGATTGCGTCCAACGGTGGAGGGAAACAAGCATTGGAGACTGTCCAACGG
CTCCTTCCCGTGTTGTGTCAAGCCCACGGTTTGACGCCTGCACAAGTGGTCGCCATCGCCAGCCATGATG
GCGGTAAGCAGGCGCTGGAAACAGTACAGCGCCTGCTGCCTGTACTGTGCCAGGATCATGGACTGACCCC
AGACCAGGTAGTCGCAATCGCGTCAAACGGAGGGGGAAAGCAAGCCCTGGAAACCGTGCAAAGGTTGTTG
CCGGTCCTTTGTCAAGACCACGGCCTTACACCGGAGCAAGTCGTGGCCATTGCAAATAATAACGGTGGCA
AACAGGCTCTTGAGACGGTTCAGAGACTTCTCCCAGTTCTCTGTCAAGCCCACGGGCTGACTCCCGATCA
AGTTGTAGCGATTGCGAATAACAATGGAGGGAAACAAGCATTGGAGACTGTCCAACGGCTCCTTCCCGTG
TTGTGTCAAGCCCACGGTTTGACGCCTGCACAAGTGGTCGCCATCGCCTCCAATATTGGCGGTAAGCAGG
CGCTGGAAACAGTACAGCGCCTG
