[The description below was written by a language model from this plasmid's Addgene catalogue record.]
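Description:
TAL3020 is a TALEN expression plasmid encoding the "left" half of a nuclease pair designed against the zebrafish (D. rerio) aminopeptidase-o gene. It is built on the JDS70 backbone (about 6.4 kb without insert), a TALEN framework vector classed as mammalian expression with a T7 promoter. The plasmid is maintained in E. coli as a high-copy construct under ampicillin selection. The record does not name the bacterial origin of replication, and no feature table is provided, so the exact layout of backbone elements cannot be confirmed here.

The roughly 1.6 kb insert is an engineered array of TAL effector repeats that specifies recognition of an 18-nucleotide half-site in the target gene. It was cloned by restriction enzyme methods into sites that were destroyed in the process, placing it in frame with backbone-encoded sequences: a 3X FLAG tag at the N terminus, useful for detecting the protein, and a wild-type FokI nuclease domain at the C terminus. Because FokI cleaves only as a dimer, this left monomer is meant to be used with a matching right-hand TALEN that binds the opposite strand nearby, so that the two nuclease domains meet over the spacer and make a double-strand break. Error-prone repair of the break can then produce disruptive insertions or deletions.

A CMV promoter drives expression in cultured cells, and the placement of the listed sequencing primers suggests a BGH polyadenylation region downstream. The T7 designation implies that the coding sequence can also be transcribed in vitro to make mRNA, which fits the associated work on targeted gene disruption in somatic zebrafish cells.
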