Addgene plasmid #41194: TAL3020
Depositing lab: Keith Joung. Depositing organization: Massachusetts General Hospital. Publication: Targeted gene disruption in somatic zebrafish cells using engineered TALENs. Sander JD, Cade L, Khayter C, Reyon D, Peterson RT, Joung JK, Yeh JR. Nat Biotechnol. 2011 Aug 5;29(8):697-8. doi: 10.1038/nbt.1934. PubMed 21822241.
Backbone
  Vector backbone: JDS70
  Backbone manufacturer: Addgene plasmid #32285
  Backbone size w/o insert (bp): 6447
  Vector type: Mammalian Expression ; T7
Growth in bacteria
  Bacterial resistance: Ampicillin, 100 μg/mL
  Growth temperature: 37°C
  Growth strain: XL1 Blue
  Copy number: High Copy
Gene/Insert
  Gene/Insert name: ZebrafishCommunity-aminopeptidase-o-Left (alt name: aminopeptidase-o)
  Species: D. rerio (zebrafish)
  Insert size (bp): 1640
  Promoter: CMV
  Tag / fusion protein: 3X Flag (N terminal on backbone); WT FOKI (C terminal on backbone)
  Cloning method: Restriction Enzyme; 5′ cloning site N/A (destroyed during cloning); 3′ cloning site N/A (destroyed during cloning)
  Sequencing primers: 5′ CMV-F; 3′ BGH-rev
Terms and licenses: Academic/Nonprofit Terms; Industry Terms: Not Available to Industry
Depositor comments: Target binding site: TGATCTGGATCCTAACAA It is strongly recommended that users perform a diagnostic digest to verify this plasmid prior to use. For example, a double digest of the plasmid with BamHI and KpnI should result in two bands at 2.3kb and 5.8kb.
How to cite: TAL3020 was a gift from Keith Joung (Addgene plasmid # 41194 ; http://n2t.net/addgene:41194 ; RRID:Addgene_41194)
